Addgene plasmid #194498: pcDNA3.3_SARS2_BA.2.75.2
Purpose: expressing SARS-CoV-2 BA2.75.2 spike protein for pseudovirus production
Depositing lab: David Nemazee. Depositing organization: Scripps California (The Scripps Research Institute).
Backbone
  Vector backbone: pcDNA3.3
  Backbone size w/o insert (bp): 5500
  Total vector size (bp): 8800
  Vector type: Mammalian Expression
Growth in bacteria
  Bacterial resistance: Ampicillin, 100 μg/mL
  Growth temperature: 37°C
  Growth strain: DH5alpha
  Copy number: High Copy
Gene/Insert
  Gene/Insert name: Spike (BA.2.75.2)
  Species: SARS-CoV-2
  Insert size (bp): 3800
  Mutation: R346T, F486S, D1199N and c-terminal 18aa del on the basis of on the basis of BA.2.75
  Entrez Gene: S (a.k.a. GU280_gp02, spike glycoprotein)
  Promoter: CMV
  Cloning method: Restriction Enzyme; 5′ cloning site BamHI (not destroyed); 3′ cloning site XhoI (not destroyed)
  Sequencing primers: 5′ CMV-F; 3′ TK_pA-R
Resource information
  A portion of this plasmid was derived from a plasmid made by: mutagenesis on the basis of BA.2.75
Terms and licenses: Academic/Nonprofit Terms; Industry Terms: Not Available to Industry
How to cite: pcDNA3.3_SARS2_BA.2.75.2 was a gift from David Nemazee (Addgene plasmid # 194498 ; http://n2t.net/addgene:194498 ; RRID:Addgene_194498)
