[The description below was written by a language model from this plasmid's Addgene catalogue record and pLannotate feature annotations shown in this document.]
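Description:
pcDNA3.3_SARS2_BA.2.75.2 is a mammalian expression plasmid built on the pcDNA3.3 backbone that produces the spike glycoprotein of the SARS-CoV-2 Omicron sublineage BA.2.75.2 for pseudovirus production. It is propagated in E. coli through a high-copy ColE1/pUC-type origin with ampicillin selection provided by a β-lactamase gene under its own promoter. An f1 origin and short remnants of lac regulatory sequences, a bGH polyadenylation signal and the pBR322 bom region are also annotated as backbone carry-over. A separate SV40 early promoter drives a neomycin phosphotransferase gene followed by an SV40 polyadenylation signal, which would permit G418 selection of transfected mammalian cells, although the stated use does not depend on stable selection.

The payload is a spike open reading frame of about 3.8 kb, cloned between BamHI and XhoI sites. It lies downstream of the human cytomegalovirus immediate-early enhancer and promoter and is terminated by the herpes simplex virus thymidine kinase polyadenylation signal. According to the record, the insert was made by mutagenesis of a BA.2.75 spike construct, adding R346T, F486S and D1199N, and it lacks the C-terminal 18 amino acids. Truncating the cytoplasmic tail in this way is a common modification that removes an ER-retention signal and generally improves spike incorporation into pseudotyped particles. No epitope tag or reporter is annotated. The plasmid would typically be co-transfected with packaging and reporter components, which the record does not specify, to generate spike-pseudotyped particles for entry or neutralization studies. The sequenced record is 9,197 nt, somewhat larger than the approximate 8.8 kb total listed in the catalogue.
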