Features (pLannotate 1.2.2; 18 found; start..end, strand, type, name):
      8..387     +  enhancer       CMV enhancer: human cytomegalovirus immediate early enhancer
    388..591     +  promoter       CMV promoter: human cytomegalovirus (CMV) immediate early promoter
    718..4473    +  CDS            S: SPIKE_SARS2 - Experimental evidence at protein level: Swiss-Prot protein existence level 1. [Spike glycoprotein]: May down-regulate host tetherin (BST2) by lysosomal degradation, thereby counteracting its antiviral activity. From Severe acute respiratory syndrome coronavirus 2 (2019-nCoV) (SARS-CoV-2).
   4585..4633    +  polyA_signal   HSV TK poly(A) signal: herpes simplex virus thymidine kinase polyadenylation signal (Cole and Stacy, 1985)
   4724..4740    -  polyA_signal   bGH poly(A) signal (fragment): bovine growth hormone polyadenylation signal
   4835..5263    +  rep_origin     f1 ori (sequence partly withheld): f1 bacteriophage origin of replication; arrow indicates direction of (+) strand synthesis
   5277..5606    +  promoter       SV40 promoter: SV40 enhancer and early promoter
   5673..6464    +  CDS            neo: KKA2_KLEPN - Also known as kan, nptII. Experimental evidence at protein level: Swiss-Prot protein existence level 1. Resistance to kanamycin, neomycin, paromomycin, ribostamycin, butirosin and gentamicin B. From Klebsiella pneumoniae.
   6490..6648    +  CDS            ble (fragment): BLE_KLEPN - Experimental evidence at protein level: Swiss-Prot protein existence level 1. Binding protein with a strong affinity to the bleomycin family of antibiotics. Binds to CL990; an antimitotic-antibiotic compound. From Klebsiella pneumoniae.
   6643..6764    +  polyA_signal   SV40 poly(A) signal: SV40 polyadenylation signal
   6837..6853    -  protein_bind   lac operator: The lac repressor binds to the lac operator to inhibit transcription in E. coli. This inhibition can be relieved by adding lactose or isopropyl-β-D-thiogalactopyranoside (IPTG). lac repressor encoded by lacI
   6861..6891    -  promoter       lac promoter: promoter for the E. coli lac operon
   6906..6927    -  protein_bind   CAP binding site: CAP binding activates transcription in the presence of cAMP. E. coli catabolite activator protein
   6940..7032    -  CDS            lacI (fragment): lac repressor; lacI; The lac repressor binds to the lac operator to inhibit transcription in E. coli. This inhibition can be relieved by adding lactose or isopropyl-β-D-thiogalactopyranoside (IPTG).
   7215..7803    -  rep_origin     ori: high-copy-number ColE1/pMB1/pBR322/pUC origin of replication
   7974..8834    -  CDS            AmpR: β-lactamase; bla; confers resistance to ampicillin, carbenicillin, and related antibiotics
   8835..8939    -  promoter       AmpR promoter: bla
   8998..9050    -  misc_feature   bom (fragment): basis of mobility region from pBR322
>Addgene plasmid #194498 | pcDNA3.3_SARS2_BA.2.75.2 | addgene full sequence | sequence record 381635 | Addgene NGS Result
ACGCGTTGACATTGATTATTGACTAGTTATTAATAGTAATCAATTACGGGGTCATTAGTTCATAGCCCAT
ATATGGAGTTCCGCGTTACATAACTTACGGTAAATGGCCCGCCTGGCTGACCGCCCAACGACCCCCGCCC
ATTGACGTCAATAATGACGTATGTTCCCATAGTAACGCCAATAGGGACTTTCCATTGACGTCAATGGGTG
GAGTATTTACGGTAAACTGCCCACTTGGCAGTACATCAAGTGTATCATATGCCAAGTACGCCCCCTATTG
ACGTCAATGACGGTAAATGGCCCGCCTGGCATTATGCCCAGTACATGACCTTATGGGACTTTCCTACTTG
GCAGTACATCTACGTATTAGTCATCGCTATTACCATGGTGATGCGGTTTTGGCAGTACATCAATGGGCGT
GGATAGCGGTTTGACTCACGGGGATTTCCAAGTCTCCACCCCATTGACGTCAATGGGAGTTTGTTTTGGC
ACCAAAATCAACGGGACTTTCCAAAATGTCGTAACAACTCCGCCCCATTGACGCAAATGGGCGGTAGGCG
TGTACGGTGGGAGGTCTATATAAGCAGAGCTCGTTTAGTGAACCGTCAGATCGCCTGGAGACGCCATCCA
CGCTGTTTTGACCTCCATAGAAGACACCGGGACCGATCCAGCCTCCGGACTGAGCTCCTTAAGGTTAACT
CTAGAGAATTCGGATCCATGTTTGTGTTCCTGGTGCTGCTGCCACTGGTGTCCAGCCAGTGTGTGAACCT
GATCACCAGGACCCAATCCTACACCAACTCCTTCACCAGGGGAGTCTACTACCCTGACAAGGTGTTCAGG
TCCTCTGTGCTGCACAGCACCCAGGACCTGTTCCTGCCATTCTTCAGCAATGTGACCTGGTTCCATGCCA
TCCATGTGTCTGGCACCAATGGCACCAAGAGGTTTGACAACCCTGTGCTGCCATTCAATGATGGAGTCTA
CTTTGCCAGCACAGAGAAGAGCAACATCATCAGGGGCTGGATTTTTGGCACCACCCTGGACAGCAAGACC
CAGTCCCTGCTGATTGTGAACAATGCCACCAATGTGGTCATTAAGGTGTGTGAGTTCCAGTTCTGTAATG
ACCCATTCCTGGACGTCTACTACCACGAGAACAACAAGTCCAGGATGGAGTCTGAGCTCAGGGTCTACTC
CTCTGCCAACAACTGTACCTTTGAATATGTGAGCCAACCATTCCTGATGGACTTGGAGGGCAAGCAGGGC
AACTTCAAGAACCTGAGGGAGTTTGTGTTCAAGAACATTGATGGCTACTTCAAGATTTACAGCAAACACA
CACCAGTCAACCTGGGGAGGGACCTGCCACAGGGCTTCTCTGCCTTGGAACCACTGGTGGACCTGCCAAT
TGGCATCAACATCACCAGGTTCCAGACCCTGCTGGCTCTGCACAGGTCCTACCTGACACCTGGAGACTCC
AGCTCTTCATGGACAGCAGGAGCAGCAGCCTACTATGTGGGCTACCTCCAACCAAGGACCTTCCTGCTGA
AATACAATGAGAATGGCACCATCACAGATGCTGTGGACTGTGCCCTGGACCCACTGTCTGAGACCAAGTG
TACCCTGAAATCCTTCACAGTGGAGAAGGGCATCTACCAGACCAGCAACTTCAGGGTCCAACCAACAGAG
AGCATTGTGAGGTTTCCAAACATCACCAACCTGTGTCCATTTCACGAGGTGTTCAATGCCACCACGTTTG
CCTCTGTCTATGCCTGGAACAGGAAGAGGATTAGCAACTGTGTGGCTGACTACTCTGTGCTCTACAACTT
TGCCCCCTTCTTCGCCTTCAAGTGTTATGGAGTGAGCCCAACCAAACTGAATGACCTGTGTTTCACCAAT
GTCTATGCTGACTCCTTTGTGATTAGGGGAAATGAGGTGAGTCAGATTGCCCCTGGACAAACAGGCAACA
TTGCTGACTACAACTACAAACTGCCTGATGACTTCACAGGCTGTGTGATTGCCTGGAACTCCAACAAGCT
GGACAGCAAGGTGTCAGGCAACTACAACTACCTCTACAGACTGTTCAGGAAGAGCAAGCTGAAACCATTT
GAGAGGGACATCAGCACAGAGATTTACCAGGCTGGCAACAAACCATGTAATGGAGTGGCGGGCTCCAACT
GTTACTTTCCACTCCAGTCCTATGGCTTCAGACCAACCTATGGAGTGGGCCACCAACCATACAGGGTGGT
CGTGCTGTCCTTTGAACTGCTCCATGCCCCTGCCACAGTGTGTGGACCAAAGAAGAGCACCAACCTGGTG
AAGAACAAGTGTGTGAACTTCAACTTCAATGGACTGACAGGCACAGGAGTGCTGACAGAGAGCAACAAGA
AGTTCCTGCCATTCCAACAGTTTGGCAGGGACATTGCTGACACCACAGATGCTGTGAGGGACCCACAGAC
CTTGGAGATTCTGGACATCACACCATGTTCCTTTGGAGGAGTGTCTGTGATTACACCTGGCACCAACACC
AGCAACCAGGTGGCTGTGCTCTACCAGGGTGTGAACTGTACTGAGGTGCCTGTGGCTATCCATGCTGACC
AACTTACACCAACCTGGAGGGTCTACAGCACAGGCAGCAATGTGTTCCAGACCAGGGCTGGCTGTCTGAT
TGGAGCAGAGTATGTGAACAACTCCTATGAGTGTGACATCCCAATTGGAGCAGGCATCTGTGCCTCCTAC
CAGACCCAGACCAAGAGCCATAGGAGGGCAAGGTCTGTGGCAAGCCAGAGCATCATTGCCTACACAATGA
GTCTGGGAGCAGAGAACTCTGTGGCTTACAGCAACAACAGCATTGCCATCCCAACCAACTTCACCATCTC
TGTGACCACAGAAATTCTGCCTGTGAGTATGACCAAGACCTCTGTGGACTGTACAATGTATATCTGTGGA
GACAGCACAGAGTGTAGCAACCTGCTGCTCCAATATGGCTCCTTCTGTACCCAACTTAAGAGGGCTCTGA
CAGGCATTGCTGTGGAACAGGACAAGAACACCCAGGAGGTGTTTGCCCAGGTGAAGCAGATTTACAAGAC
ACCTCCAATCAAGTACTTTGGAGGCTTCAACTTCAGCCAGATTCTGCCTGACCCAAGCAAGCCAAGCAAG
AGGTCCTTCATTGAGGACCTGCTGTTCAACAAGGTGACCCTGGCTGATGCTGGCTTCATCAAGCAATATG
GAGACTGTCTGGGAGACATTGCTGCAAGGGACCTGATTTGTGCCCAGAAGTTCAATGGACTGACCGTGCT
GCCTCCACTGCTGACAGATGAGATGATTGCCCAATACACCTCTGCCCTGCTGGCTGGCACCATCACCTCT
GGCTGGACCTTTGGAGCAGGAGCAGCCCTCCAAATCCCATTTGCTATGCAGATGGCTTACAGGTTCAATG
GCATTGGAGTGACCCAGAATGTGCTCTATGAGAACCAGAAACTGATTGCCAACCAGTTCAACTCTGCCAT
TGGCAAGATTCAGGACTCCCTGTCCAGCACAGCCTCTGCCCTGGGCAAACTCCAAGATGTGGTGAACCAT
AATGCCCAGGCTCTGAACACCCTGGTGAAGCAACTTTCCAGCAAGTTTGGAGCCATCTCCTCTGTGCTGA
ATGACATCCTGAGCAGACTGGACAAGGTGGAGGCTGAGGTCCAGATTGACAGACTGATTACAGGCAGACT
CCAATCCCTCCAAACCTATGTGACCCAACAACTTATCAGGGCTGCTGAGATTAGGGCATCTGCCAACCTG
GCTGCCACCAAGATGAGTGAGTGTGTGCTGGGACAAAGCAAGAGGGTGGACTTCTGTGGCAAGGGCTACC
ACCTGATGAGTTTTCCACAGTCTGCCCCTCATGGAGTGGTGTTCCTGCATGTGACCTATGTGCCTGCCCA
GGAGAAGAACTTCACCACAGCCCCTGCCATCTGCCATGATGGCAAGGCTCACTTTCCAAGGGAGGGAGTG
TTTGTGAGCAATGGCACCCACTGGTTTGTGACCCAGAGGAACTTCTATGAACCACAGATTATCACCACAG
ACAACACCTTTGTGTCTGGCAACTGTGATGTGGTGATTGGCATTGTGAACAACACAGTCTATGACCCACT
CCAACCTGAACTGGACTCCTTCAAGGAGGAACTGGACAAATACTTCAAGAACCACACCAGCCCTGATGTG
GACCTGGGAGACATCTCTGGCATCAATGCCTCTGTGGTGAACATCCAGAAGGAGATTGACAGACTGAATG
AGGTGGCTAAGAACCTGAATGAGTCCCTGATTAACCTCCAAGAACTGGGCAAATATGAACAATACATCAA
GTGGCCATGGTACATCTGGCTGGGCTTCATTGCTGGACTGATTGCCATTGTGATGGTGACCATAATGCTG
TGTTGTATGACCTCCTGTTGTTCCTGTCTGAAAGGCTGTTGTTCCTGTGGCTCCTGTTGTAAGTGACTCG
AGCCATGGAAGCTTGATATCTAACTGACTGAACCGGTGGTACCAAACGGGGGAGGCTAACTGAAACACGG
AAGGAGACAATACCGGAAGGAACCCGCGCTATGACGGCAATAAAAAGACAGAATAAAACGCACGGGTGTT
GGGTCGTTTGTTCATAAACGCGGGGTTCGGTCCCAGGGCTGGCACTCTGTCGATACCCCACCGAGACCCC
ATTGGGGCCAATACGCCCGCGTTTCTTCCTTTTCCCCACCCCACCCCCCAAGTTCGGGTGAAGGCCCAGG
GCTCGCAGCCAACGTCGGGGCGGCAGGCCCTGCCATAGCAGATCTGCGCAGCTGGGGCTCTAGGGGGTAT
CCCC
[124 nt withheld, positions 4835-4958]
C
[91 nt withheld, positions 4960-5050]
A
[49 nt withheld, positions 5052-5100]
CCTTTGACGTTGGAGTCCACGTTCTTT
[37 nt withheld, positions 5128-5164]
ACCCTATCTCGGTCTATTCTTTTGATTTATAAGGGATTTTGCCGATTTCGGCCTATTGGTTAAAAAATGA
GCTGATTTAACAAAAATTTAACGCGAATTAATTCTGTGGAATGTGTGTCAGTTAGGGTGTGGAAAGTCCC
CAGGCTCCCCAGCAGGCAGAAGTATGCAAAGCATGCATCTCAATTAGTCAGCAACCAGGTGTGGAAAGTC
CCCAGGCTCCCCAGCAGGCAGAAGTATGCAAAGCATGCATCTCAATTAGTCAGCAACCATAGTCCCGCCC
CTAACTCCGCCCATCCCGCCCCTAACTCCGCCCAGTTCCGCCCATTCTCCGCCCCATGGCTGACTAATTT
TTTTTATTTATGCAGAGGCCGAGGCCGCCTCTGCCTCTGAGCTATTCCAGAAGTAGTGAGGAGGCTTTTT
TGGAGGCCTAGGCTTTTGCAAAAAGCTCCCGGGAGCTTGTATATCCATTTTCGGATCTGATCAAGAGACA
GGATGAGGATCGTTTCGCATGATTGAACAAGATGGATTGCACGCAGGTTCTCCGGCCGCTTGGGTGGAGA
GGCTATTCGGCTATGACTGGGCACAACAGACAATCGGCTGCTCTGATGCCGCCGTGTTCCGGCTGTCAGC
GCAGGGGCGCCCGGTTCTTTTTGTCAAGACCGACCTGTCCGGTGCCCTGAATGAACTGCAGGACGAGGCA
GCGCGGCTATCGTGGCTGGCCACGACGGGCGTTCCTTGCGCAGCTGTGCTCGACGTTGTCACTGAAGCGG
GAAGGGACTGGCTGCTATTGGGCGAAGTGCCGGGGCAGGATCTCCTGTCATCTCACCTTGCTCCTGCCGA
GAAAGTATCCATCATGGCTGATGCAATGCGGCGGCTGCATACGCTTGATCCGGCTACCTGCCCATTCGAC
CACCAAGCGAAACATCGCATCGAGCGAGCACGTACTCGGATGGAAGCCGGTCTTGTCGATCAGGATGATC
TGGACGAAGAGCATCAGGGGCTCGCGCCAGCCGAACTGTTCGCCAGGCTCAAGGCGCGCATGCCCGACGG
CGAGGATCTCGTCGTGACCCATGGCGATGCCTGCTTGCCGAATATCATGGTGGAAAATGGCCGCTTTTCT
GGATTCATCGACTGTGGCCGGCTGGGTGTGGCGGACCGCTATCAGGACATAGCGTTGGCTACCCGTGATA
TTGCTGAAGAGCTTGGCGGCGAATGGGCTGACCGCTTCCTCGTGCTTTACGGTATCGCCGCTCCCGATTC
GCAGCGCATCGCCTTCTATCGCCTTCTTGACGAGTTCTTCTGAGCGGGACTCTGGGGTTCGCGAAATGAC
CGACCAAGCGACGCCCAACCTGCCATCACGAGATTTCGATTCCACCGCCGCCTTCTATGAAAGGTTGGGC
TTCGGAATCGTTTTCCGGGACGCCGGCTGGATGATCCTCCAGCGCGGGGATCTCATGCTGGAGTTCTTCG
CCCACCCCAACTTGTTTATTGCAGCTTATAATGGTTACAAATAAAGCAATAGCATCACAAATTTCACAAA
TAAAGCATTTTTTTCACTGCATTCTAGTTGTGGTTTGTCCAAACTCATCAATGTATCTTATCATGTCTGT
ATACCGTCGACCTCTAGCTAGAGCTTGGCGTAATCATGGTCATAGCTGTTTCCTGTGTGAAATTGTTATC
CGCTCACAATTCCACACAACATACGAGCCGGAAGCATAAAGTGTAAAGCCTGGGGTGCCTAATGAGTGAG
CTAACTCACATTAATTGCGTTGCGCTCACTGCCCGCTTTCCAGTCGGGAAACCTGTCGTGCCAGCTGCAT
TAATGAATCGGCCAACGCGCGGGGAGAGGCGGTTTGCGTATTGGGCGCTCTTCCGCTTCCTCGCTCACTG
ACTCGCTGCGCTCGGTCGTTCGGCTGCGGCGAGCGGTATCAGCTCACTCAAAGGCGGTAATACGGTTATC
CACAGAATCAGGGGATAACGCAGGAAAGAACATGTGAGCAAAAGGCCAGCAAAAGGCCAGGAACCGTAAA
AAGGCCGCGTTGCTGGCGTTTTTCCATAGGCTCCGCCCCCCTGACGAGCATCACAAAAATCGACGCTCAA
GTCAGAGGTGGCGAAACCCGACAGGACTATAAAGATACCAGGCGTTTCCCCCTGGAAGCTCCCTCGTGCG
CTCTCCTGTTCCGACCCTGCCGCTTACCGGATACCTGTCCGCCTTTCTCCCTTCGGGAAGCGTGGCGCTT
TCTCATAGCTCACGCTGTAGGTATCTCAGTTCGGTGTAGGTCGTTCGCTCCAAGCTGGGCTGTGTGCACG
AACCCCCCGTTCAGCCCGACCGCTGCGCCTTATCCGGTAACTATCGTCTTGAGTCCAACCCGGTAAGACA
CGACTTATCGCCACTGGCAGCAGCCACTGGTAACAGGATTAGCAGAGCGAGGTATGTAGGCGGTGCTACA
GAGTTCTTGAAGTGGTGGCCTAACTACGGCTACACTAGAAGAACAGTATTTGGTATCTGCGCTCTGCTGA
AGCCAGTTACCTTCGGAAAAAGAGTTGGTAGCTCTTGATCCGGCAAACAAACCACCGCTGGTAGCGGTGG
TTTTTTTGTTTGCAAGCAGCAGATTACGCGCAGAAAAAAAGGATCTCAAGAAGATCCTTTGATCTTTTCT
ACGGGGTCTGACGCTCAGTGGAACGAAAACTCACGTTAAGGGATTTTGGTCATGAGATTATCAAAAAGGA
TCTTCACCTAGATCCTTTTAAATTAAAAATGAAGTTTTAAATCAATCTAAAGTATATATGAGTAAACTTG
GTCTGACAGTTACCAATGCTTAATCAGTGAGGCACCTATCTCAGCGATCTGTCTATTTCGTTCATCCATA
GTTGCCTGACTCCCCGTCGTGTAGATAACTACGATACGGGAGGGCTTACCATCTGGCCCCAGTGCTGCAA
TGATACCGCGAGACCCACGCTCACCGGCTCCAGATTTATCAGCAATAAACCAGCCAGCCGGAAGGGCCGA
GCGCAGAAGTGGTCCTGCAACTTTATCCGCCTCCATCCAGTCTATTAATTGTTGCCGGGAAGCTAGAGTA
AGTAGTTCGCCAGTTAATAGTTTGCGCAACGTTGTTGCCATTGCTACAGGCATCGTGGTGTCACGCTCGT
CGTTTGGTATGGCTTCATTCAGCTCCGGTTCCCAACGATCAAGGCGAGTTACATGATCCCCCATGTTGTG
CAAAAAAGCGGTTAGCTCCTTCGGTCCTCCGATCGTTGTCAGAAGTAAGTTGGCCGCAGTGTTATCACTC
ATGGTTATGGCAGCACTGCATAATTCTCTTACTGTCATGCCATCCGTAAGATGCTTTTCTGTGACTGGTG
AGTACTCAACCAAGTCATTCTGAGAATAGTGTATGCGGCGACCGAGTTGCTCTTGCCCGGCGTCAATACG
GGATAATACCGCGCCACATAGCAGAACTTTAAAAGTGCTCATCATTGGAAAACGTTCTTCGGGGCGAAAA
CTCTCAAGGATCTTACCGCTGTTGAGATCCAGTTCGATGTAACCCACTCGTGCACCCAACTGATCTTCAG
CATCTTTTACTTTCACCAGCGTTTCTGGGTGAGCAAAAACAGGAAGGCAAAATGCCGCAAAAAAGGGAAT
AAGGGCGACACGGAAATGTTGAATACTCATACTCTTCCTTTTTCAATATTATTGAAGCATTTATCAGGGT
TATTGTCTCATGAGCGGATACATATTTGAATGTATTTAGAAAAATAAACAAATAGGGGTTCCGCGCACAT
TTCCCCGAAAAGTGCCACCTGACGTCGACGGATCGGGAGATCTCCCGATCCCCTATGGTGCACTCTCAGT
ACAATCTGCTCTGATGCCGCATAGTTAAGCCAGTATCTGCTCCCTGCTTGTGTGTTGGAGGTCGCTGAGT
AGTGCGCGAGCAAAATTTAAGCTACAACAAGGCAAGGCTTGACCGACAATTGCATGAAGAATCTGCTTAG
GGTTAGGCGTTTTGCGCTGCTTCGCGATGTACGGGCCAGATAT
